Addgene plasmid #54181: mEmerald-Migfilin-C-14
Purpose: Localization: Focal Adhesions, Excitation: 487, Emission: 509
Depositing lab: Michael Davidson. Depositing organization: Florida State University, Tallahassee.
Backbone
  Vector backbone: mEmerald-C1
  Backbone size w/o insert (bp): 4750
  Vector type: Mammalian Expression
  Selectable markers: Neomycin (select with G418)
Growth in bacteria
  Bacterial resistance: Kanamycin, 50 μg/mL
  Growth temperature: 37°C
  Growth strain: DH5alpha
  Copy number: High Copy
Gene/Insert
  Gene/Insert name: Migfilin (alt name: AAH19895.1)
  Species: H. sapiens (human)
  Mutation: H187Y
  Entrez Gene: FBLIM1 (a.k.a. CAL, FBLP-1, FBLP1)
  Promoter: CMV
  Tag / fusion protein: mEmerald (N terminal on backbone)
  Cloning method: Unknown
  Sequencing primers: 5′ CMV-F; 3′ SV40pA-R
Terms and licenses: Academic/Nonprofit Terms; Industry Terms
Depositor comments: . Excitation = 487; Emission = 509. Localization data: Focal Adhesions
How to cite: mEmerald-Migfilin-C-14 was a gift from Michael Davidson (Addgene plasmid # 54181 ; http://n2t.net/addgene:54181 ; RRID:Addgene_54181)
