[The description below was written by a language model from this plasmid's Addgene catalogue record.]
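Description:
mEmerald-Migfilin-C-14 is a mammalian expression plasmid built on the mEmerald-C1 backbone (about 4.75 kb without the insert), a C1-type fluorescent protein fusion vector in which the gene of interest is placed downstream of the fluorophore. It is maintained in E. coli as a high-copy plasmid under kanamycin selection. It also carries a neomycin resistance marker, so transfected mammalian cells can be selected with G418. The record provides no feature table, so the origin of replication and the details of the resistance cassette are not stated. The use of an SV40 polyA reverse sequencing primer implies an SV40 polyadenylation signal after the insert.

The payload is human migfilin, the product of the FBLIM1 gene (also known as FBLP-1 or CAL), expressed from the CMV promoter for strong constitutive transcription in mammalian cells. mEmerald, a bright green GFP-derived fluorescent protein with recorded excitation and emission maxima of 487 and 509 nm, is fused to the N terminus of migfilin. The "C-14" in the name probably refers to the C-type vector configuration and a 14-residue linker between the two proteins, but the record does not confirm this. The insert carries an H187Y substitution relative to the reference protein. The record does not say whether this change was intentional or whether it has any functional effect, and the cloning method is listed as unknown.

The fusion is recorded as localizing to focal adhesions, consistent with migfilin's role as a filamin-binding LIM-domain protein at cell–matrix adhesion sites. The plasmid is therefore used mainly as a green fluorescent focal adhesion marker for live- or fixed-cell imaging.
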