>Addgene plasmid #54181 | mEmerald-Migfilin-C-14 | depositor partial sequence | sequence record 84332 | insert sequence
ACGTCAGATCCGCTAGCGCTACCGGTCGCCACCATGGTGAGCAAGGGCGAGGAGCTGTTCACCGGGGTGG
TGCCCATCCTGGTCGAGCTGGACGGCGACGTAAACGGCCACAAGTTCAGCGTGTCCGGCGAGGGCGAGGG
CGATGCCACCTACGGCAAGCTGACCCTGAAGTTCATCTGCACCACCGGCAAGCTGCCCGTGCCCTGGCCC
ACCCTCGTGACCACCTTGACCTACGGCGTGCAGTGCTTCGCCCGCTACCCCGACCACATGAAGCAGCACG
ACTTCTTCAAGTCCGCCATGCCCGAAGGCTACGTCCAGGAGCGCACCATCTTCTTCAAGGACGACGGCAA
CTACAAGACCCGCGCCGAGGTGAAGTTCGAGGGCGACACCCTGGTGAACCGCATCGAGCTGAAGGGCATC
GACTTCAAGGAGGACGGCAACATCCTGGGGCACAAGCTGGAGTACAACTACAACAGCCACAAGGTCTATA
TCACCGCCGACAAGCAGAAGAACGGCATCAAGGTGAACTTCAAGACCCGCCACAACATCGAGGACGGCAG
CGTGCAGCTCGCCGACCACTACCAGCAGAACACCCCCATCGGCGACGGCCCCGTGCTGCTGCCCGACAAC
CACTACCTGAGCACCCAGTCCAAGCTGAGCAAAGACCCCAACGAGAAGCGCGATCACATGGTCCTGCTGG
AGTTCGTGACCGCCGCCGGGATCACTCTCGGCATGGACGAGCTGTACAAGTCCGGAAGTGCTGGGAGCGC
AAGCGGAAGCGGAGGCTCCGGTGCCTCAAAGCCTGAGAAGAGGGTGGCATCGTCTGTCTTTATCACCCTG
GCACCCCCGCGCCGCGATGTGGCCGTGGCGGAGGAAGTGAGGCAGGCAGTTTGTGAGGCCCGGCGTGGCC
GCCCCTGGGAGGCTCCTGCCCCCATGAAGACACCCGAGGCTGGCTTGGCGGGGAGGCCCAGCCCCTGGAC
AACCCCTGGCAGAGCTGCAGCCACAGTGCCGGCTGCACCTATGCAGCTCTTCAATGGAGGATGCCCACCC
CCTCCTCCTGTCCTGGATGGTGAGGACGTGCTTCCTGACCTGGACCTCCTCCCACCCCCTCCACCGCCCC
CTCCAGTGCTTCTGCCTTCTGAAGAGGAGGCTCCTGCTCCAATGGGGGCCTCACTCATTGCAGACTTAGA
GCAGCTGCACCTGTCCCCGCCCCCGCCCCCACCACAGGCCCCAGCGGAGGGACCTTCAGTCCAGCCCGGT
CCCCTCAGGCCCATGGAGGAAGAGCTGCCACCTCCCCCGGCAGAACCTGTTGAGAAAGGGGCATCCACAG
ACATCTGTGCCTTCTGCTACAAGACCGTGTTCCCCCGAGAGCTGGCTGTGGAGGCCATGAAGAGGCAGTA
CCATGCCCAGTGCTTCACGTGCCGCACCTGCCGCCGCCAGCTGGCTGGGCAGAGCTTCTACCAGAAGGAT
GGGCGACCCCTCTGCGAACCCTGCTACCAGGACACACTGGAGAGGTGCGGCAAGTGTGGCGAGGTGGTCC
GGGACCACATCATCAGGGCCCTGGGCCAGGCCTTCCACCCCTCCTGCTTCACGTGTGTGACCTGCGCCCG
GTGCATTGGGGATGAGAGCTTTGCCCTGGGCAGCCAGAACGAGGTGTACTGCCTGGACGACTTCTACAGG
AAATTCGCCCCCGTCTGCAGCATCTGTGAAAATCCCATCATCCCTCGGGATGGGAAAGATGCCTTCAAAA
TCGAATGCATGGGAAGAAACTTCCATGAAAATTGCTACAGGTGTGAGGACTGCAGGATCCTCCTGTCTGT
CGAGCCCACGGACCAAGGCTGCTACCCCCTGAACAACCATCTCTTCTGCAAGCCATGCCATGTGAAGCGG
AGTGCTGCGGGGTGCTGCTGAGAATTCTGCAGTCGACGGTACCGCGGGCCCGGGATCCACCGGATCTAGA
TAACTGATCATAATCAGCCATACCAC
