>Addgene plasmid #54181 | mEmerald-Migfilin-C-14 | addgene partial sequence | sequence record 93255 | EGFP-C 5'-CATGGTCCTGCTGGAGTTCGTG-3'
GAGCTGTACAAGTCCGGAAGTGCTGGGAGCGCAAGCGGAAGCGGAGGCTCCGGTGCCTCAAAGCCTGAGA
AGAGGGTGGCATCGTCTGTCTTTATCACCCTGGCACCCCCGCGCCGCGATGTGGCCGTGGCGGAGGAAGT
GAGGCAGGCAGTTTGTGAGGCCCGGCGTGGCCGCCCCTGGGAGGCTCCTGCCCCCATGAAGACACCCGAG
GCTGGCTTGGCGGGGAGGCCCAGCCCCTGGACAACCCCTGGCAGAGCTGCAGCCACAGTGCCGGCTGCAC
CTATGCAGCTCTTCAATGGAGGATGCCCACCCCCTCCTCCTGTCCTGGATGGTGAGGACGTGCTTCCTGA
CCTGGACCTCCTCCCACCCCCTCCACCGCCCCCTCCAGTGCTTCTGCCTTCTGAAGAGGAGGCTCCTGCT
CCAATGGGGGCCTCACTCATTGCAGACTTAGAGCAGCTGCACCTGTCCCCGCCCCCGCCCCCACCACAGG
CCCCAGCGGAGGGACCTTCAGTCCAGCCCGGTCCCCTCAGGCCCATGGAGGAAGAGCTGCCACCTCCCCC
GGCAGAACCTGTTGAGAAAGGGGCATCCACAGACATCTGTGCCTTCTGCTACAAGACCGTGTTCCCCCGA
GAGCTGGCTGTGGAGGCCATGAAGAGGCAGTACCATGCCCAGTGCTTCACGTGCCGCACCTGCCGCCGCC
AGCTGGCTGGGCAGAGCTTCTACCAGAAGGATGGGCGACCCCTCTGCGAACCCTGCTACCAGGACACACT
GGA
